>Addgene plasmid #110828 | pET27b-ecDHFR-N23PP | addgene full sequence | sequence record 212176 | Addgene NGS Result
ATCCGGATATAGTTCCTCCTTTCAGCAAAAAACCCCTCAAGACCCGTTTAGAGGCCCCAAGGGGTTATGC
TAGTTATTGCTCAGCGGTGGCAGCAGCCAACTCAGCTTCCTTTCGGGCTTTGTTAGCAGCCGGATCTCAG
TGGTGGTGGTGGTGGTGCTCGACATCCTCGGGGTCTTCCGGGGCGAGTTCTGGCTGGCTAGCCCGTTTGA
TCTCGAGTGCGGCCGCAAGCTTGTCGACGGAGCTCGAATTCGGATCCTTAACGACGCTCGAGGATTTCGA
AACAATAGCTATGCGAGTTCTGCGCATCAGCATCGTGGAATTCGCTGAATACCGATTCCCAGTCATCCGG
CTCGTAATCCGGAAAATGGGTGTCGCCTTCCACTTCTGCATCGATATGCGTCAGATACAGTTTTTGCGCT
TTTGGCAAGAACTGTTCATAAACGCGTCCGCCGCCAATCACCATGATTTCTGGTACGTCACCACACGCCG
CGATGGCTTCGTCGACCGATTTAACCCAGGTAACCCGATCATCGGTCCCGGGTTGACTGCTGAGGATAAT
ATTTTTGCGGCCGGGCAAAGGCCTACCGATTGATTCCCAGGTATGGCGCCCCATAATCACGGGTTTATTT
AAGGTGTTGCGTTTAAACCAGGCGAGATCGGCAGGCAGCGGCGGCCATGGCATGGCGTTTTCCATGCCGA
TAACGCGATCTACCGCTAGCGCCGCAATCAGACTGATCATATGTATATCTCCTTCTTAAAGTTAAACAAA
ATTATTTCTAGAGGGGAATTGTTATCCGCTCACAATTCCCCTATAGTGAGTCGTATTAATTTCGCGGGAT
CGAGATCTCGATCCTCTACGCCGGACGCATCGTGGCCGGCATCACCGGCGCCACAGGTGCGGTTGCTGGC
GCCTATATCGCCGACATCACCGATGGGGAAGATCGGGCTCGCCACTTCGGGCTCATGAGCGCTTGTTTCG
GCGTGGGTATGGTGGCAGGCCCCGTGGCCGGGGGACTGTTGGGCGCCATCTCCTTGCATGCACCATTCCT
TGCGGCGGCGGTGCTCAACGGCCTCAACCTACTACTGGGCTGCTTCCTAATGCAGGAGTCGCATAAGGGA
GAGCGTCGAGATCCCGGACACCATCGAATGGCGCAAAACCTTTCGCGGTATGGCATGATAGCGCCCGGAA
GAGAGTCAATTCAGGGTGGTGAATGTGAAACCAGTAACGTTATACGATGTCGCAGAGTATGCCGGTGTCT
CTTATCAGACCGTTTCCCGCGTGGTGAACCAGGCCAGCCACGTTTCTGCGAAAACGCGGGAAAAAGTGGA
AGCGGCGATGGCGGAGCTGAATTACATTCCCAACCGCGTGGCACAACAACTGGCGGGCAAACAGTCGTTG
CTGATTGGCGTTGCCACCTCCAGTCTGGCCCTGCACGCGCCGTCGCAAATTGTCGCGGCGATTAAATCTC
GCGCCGATCAACTGGGTGCCAGCGTGGTGGTGTCGATGGTAGAACGAAGCGGCGTCGAAGCCTGTAAAGC
GGCGGTGCACAATCTTCTCGCGCAACGCGTCAGTGGGCTGATCATTAACTATCCGCTGGATGACCAGGAT
GCCATTGCTGTGGAAGCTGCCTGCACTAATGTTCCGGCGTTATTTCTTGATGTCTCTGACCAGACACCCA
TCAACAGTATTATTTTCTCCCATGAAGACGGTACGCGACTGGGCGTGGAGCATCTGGTCGCATTGGGTCA
CCAGCAAATCGCGCTGTTAGCGGGCCCATTAAGTTCTGTCTCGGCGCGTCTGCGTCTGGCTGGCTGGCAT
AAATATCTCACTCGCAATCAAATTCAGCCGATAGCGGAACGGGAAGGCGACTGGAGTGCCATGTCCGGTT
TTCAACAAACCATGCAAATGCTGAATGAGGGCATCGTTCCCACTGCGATGCTGGTTGCCAACGATCAGAT
GGCGCTGGGCGCAATGCGCGCCATTACCGAGTCCGGGCTGCGCGTTGGTGCGGATATCTCGGTAGTGGGA
TACGACGATACCGAAGACAGCTCATGTTATATCCCGCCGTTAACCACCATCAAACAGGATTTTCGCCTGC
TGGGGCAAACCAGCGTGGACCGCTTGCTGCAACTCTCTCAGGGCCAGGCGGTGAAGGGCAATCAGCTGTT
GCCCGTCTCACTGGTGAAAAGAAAAACCACCCTGGCGCCCAATACGCAAACCGCCTCTCCCCGCGCGTTG
GCCGATTCATTAATGCAGCTGGCACGACAGGTTTCCCGACTGGAAAGCGGGCAGTGAGCGCAACGCAATT
AATGTAAGTTAGCTCACTCATTAGGCACCGGGATCTCGACCGATGCCCTTGAGAGCCTTCAACCCAGTCA
GCTCCTTCCGGTGGGCGCGGGGCATGACTATCGTCGCCGCACTTATGACTGTCTTCTTTATCATGCAACT
CGTAGGACAGGTGCCGGCAGCGCTCTGGGTCATTTTCGGCGAGGACCGCTTTCGCTGGAGCGCGACGATG
ATCGGCCTGTCGCTTGCGGTATTCGGAATCTTGCACGCCCTCGCTCAAGCCTTCGTCACTGGTCCCGCCA
CCAAACGTTTCGGCGAGAAGCAGGCCATTATCGCCGGCATGGCGGCCCCACGGGTGCGCATGATCGTGCT
CCTGTCGTTGAGGACCCGGCTAGGCTGGCGGGGTTGCCTTACTGGTTAGCAGAATGAATCACCGATACGC
GAGCGAACGTGAAGCGACTGCTGCTGCAAAACGTCTGCGACCTGAGCAACAACATGAATGGTCTTCGGTT
TCCGTGTTTCGTAAAGTCTGGAAACGCGGAAGTCAGCGCCCTGCACCATTATGTTCCGGATCTGCATCGC
AGGATGCTGCTGGCTACCCTGTGGAACACCTACATCTGTATTAACGAAGCGCTGGCATTGACCCTGAGTG
ATTTTTCTCTGGTCCCGCCGCATCCATACCGCCAGTTGTTTACCCTCACAACGTTCCAGTAACCGGGCAT
GTTCATCATCAGTAACCCGTATCGTGAGCATCCTCTCTCGTTTCATCGGTATCATTACCCCCATGAACAG
AAATCCCCCTTACACGGAGGCATCAGTGACCAAACAGGAAAAAACCGCCCTTAACATGGCCCGCTTTATC
AGAAGCCAGACATTAACGCTTCTGGAGAAACTCAACGAGCTGGACGCGGATGAACAGGCAGACATCTGTG
AATCGCTTCACGACCACGCTGATGAGCTTTACCGCAGCTGCCTCGCGCGTTTCGGTGATGACGGTGAAAA
CCTCTGACACATGCAGCTCCCGGAGACGGTCACAGCTTGTCTGTAAGCGGATGCCGGGAGCAGACAAGCC
CGTCAGGGCGCGTCAGCGGGTGTTGGCGGGTGTCGGGGCGCAGCCATGACCCAGTCACGTAGCGATAGCG
GAGTGTATACTGGCTTAACTATGCGGCATCAGAGCAGATTGTACTGAGAGTGCACCATTGCGGTGTGAAA
TACCGCACAGATGCGTAAGGAGAAAATACCGCATCAGGCGCTCTTCCGCTTCCTCGCTCACTGACTCGCT
GCGCTCGGTCGTTCGGCTGCGGCGAGCGGTATCAGCTCACTCAAAGGCGGTAATACGGTTATCCACAGAA
TCAGGGGATAACGCAGGAAAGAACATGTGAGCAAAAGGCCAGCAAAAGGCCAGGAACCGTAAAAAGGCCG
CGTTGCTGGCGTTTTTCCATAGGCTCCGCCCCCCTGACGAGCATCACAAAAATCGACGCTCAAGTCAGAG
GTGGCGAAACCCGACAGGACTATAAAGATACCAGGCGTTTCCCCCTGGAAGCTCCCTCGTGCGCTCTCCT
GTTCCGACCCTGCCGCTTACCGGATACCTGTCCGCCTTTCTCCCTTCGGGAAGCGTGGCGCTTTCTCATA
GCTCACGCTGTAGGTATCTCAGTTCGGTGTAGGTCGTTCGCTCCAAGCTGGGCTGTGTGCACGAACCCCC
CGTTCAGCCCGACCGCTGCGCCTTATCCGGTAACTATCGTCTTGAGTCCAACCCGGTAAGACACGACTTA
TCGCCACTGGCAGCAGCCACTGGTAACAGGATTAGCAGAGCGAGGTATGTAGGCGGTGCTACAGAGTTCT
TGAAGTGGTGGCCTAACTACGGCTACACTAGAAGGACAGTATTTGGTATCTGCGCTCTGCTGAAGCCAGT
TACCTTCGGAAAAAGAGTTGGTAGCTCTTGATCCGGCAAACAAACCACCGCTGGTAGCGGTGGTTTTTTT
GTTTGCAAGCAGCAGATTACGCGCAGAAAAAAAGGATCTCAAGAAGATCCTTTGATCTTTTCTACGGGGT
CTGACGCTCAGTGGAACGAAAACTCACGTTAAGGGATTTTGGTCATGAACAATAAAACTGTCTGCTTACA
TAAACAGTAATACAAGGGGTGTTATGAGCCATATTCAACGGGAAACGTCTTGCTCTAGGCCGCGATTAAA
TTCCAACATGGATGCTGATTTATATGGGTATAAATGGGCTCGCGATAATGTCGGGCAATCAGGTGCGACA
ATCTATCGATTGTATGGGAAGCCCGATGCGCCAGAGTTGTTTCTGAAACATGGCAAAGGTAGCGTTGCCA
ATGATGTTACAGATGAGATGGTCAGACTAAACTGGCTGACGGAATTTATGCCTCTTCCGACCATCAAGCA
TTTTATCCGTACTCCTGATGATGCATGGTTACTCACCACTGCGATCCCCGGGAAAACAGCATTCCAGGTA
TTAGAAGAATATCCTGATTCAGGTGAAAATATTGTTGATGCGCTGGCAGTGTTCCTGCGCCGGTTGCATT
CGATTCCTGTTTGTAATTGTCCTTTTAACAGCGATCGCGTATTTCGTCTCGCTCAGGCGCAATCACGAAT
GAATAACGGTTTGGTTGATGCGAGTGATTTTGATGACGAGCGTAATGGCTGGCCTGTTGAACAAGTCTGG
AAAGAAATGCATAAACTTTTGCCATTCTCACCGGATTCAGTCGTCACTCATGGTGATTTCTCACTTGATA
ACCTTATTTTTGACGAGGGGAAATTAATAGGTTGTATTGATGTTGGACGAGTCGGAATCGCAGACCGATA
CCAGGATCTTGCCATCCTATGGAACTGCCTCGGTGAGTTTTCTCCTTCATTACAGAAACGGCTTTTTCAA
AAATATGGTATTGATAATCCTGATATGAATAAATTGCAGTTTCATTTGATGCTCGATGAGTTTTTCTAAG
AATTAATTCATGAGCGGATACATATTTGAATGTATTTAGAAAAATAAACAAATAGGGGTTCCGCGCACAT
TTCCCCGAAAAGTGCCACCTAAATTGTAAGCGTTAATATTTTGTTAAAATTCGCGTTAAATTTTTGTTAA
ATCAGCTCATTTTTTAACCAATAGGCCGAAATCGGCAAAATCCCTTATAAATCAAAAGAATAGACCGAGA
TAGGGT
[37 nt withheld, positions 5467-5503]
AAAGAACGTGGACTCCAACGTCAAAGG
[49 nt withheld, positions 5531-5579]
T
[91 nt withheld, positions 5581-5671]
G
[124 nt withheld, positions 5673-5796]
CCCATTCGCCA
Features (pLannotate 1.2.2; 20 found; start..end, strand, type, name):
     26..73      -  terminator     T7 terminator: transcription terminator for bacteriophage T7 RNA polymerase
     81..130     -  CDS            SET1 (fragment): solubility-enhancement tag derived from T7 phage gene 10B
    140..157     -  CDS            9xHis (fragment): 9xHis affinity tag
    164..196     -  CDS            HSV tag: HSV (herpes simplex virus) epitope tag
    261..740     -  CDS            folA: DYR_ECOLI - Also known as tmrA. Experimental evidence at protein level: Swiss-Prot protein existence level 1. Key enzyme in folate metabolism. Catalyzes an essential reaction for de novo glycine and purine synthesis, and for DNA precursor synthesis. From Escherichia coli (strain K12).
    748..770     -  RBS            RBS: efficient ribosome binding site from bacteriophage T7 gene 10 (Olins and Rangwala, 1989)
    785..809     -  protein_bind   lac operator: The lac repressor binds to the lac operator to inhibit transcription in E. coli. This inhibition can be relieved by adding lactose or isopropyl-β-D-thiogalactopyranoside (IPTG). lac repressor encoded by lacI
    810..828     -  promoter       T7 promoter: promoter for bacteriophage T7 RNA polymerase
    850..1129    +  CDS            TcR (fragment): tetracycline efflux protein; tet; confers resistance to tetracycline
   1137..1214    +  promoter       lacI promoter: lacI
   1215..2297    +  CDS            lacI: lac repressor; lacI; The lac repressor binds to the lac operator to inhibit transcription in E. coli. This inhibition can be relieved by adding lactose or isopropyl-β-D-thiogalactopyranoside (IPTG).
   2310..2331    +  protein_bind   CAP binding site: CAP binding activates transcription in the presence of cAMP. E. coli catabolite activator protein
   2346..2637    +  CDS            TcR (fragment): tetracycline efflux protein; tet; confers resistance to tetracycline
   2709..3089    -  CDS            YPB1_ECOLX: Protein predicted: Swiss-Prot protein existence level 4. From Escherichia coli.
   3106..3297    +  CDS            rop: Rop protein, which maintains plasmids at low copy number; rop
   3399..3538    +  misc_feature   bom: basis of mobility region from pBR322
   3724..4312    -  rep_origin     ori: high-copy-number ColE1/pMB1/pBR322/pUC origin of replication
   4434..5249    +  CDS            KanR: aminoglycoside phosphotransferase; aph(3')-Ia; confers resistance to kanamycin in bacteria or G418 (Geneticin®) in eukaryotes
   5258..5315    -  promoter       AmpR promoter (fragment): bla
   5368..5796    -  rep_origin     f1 ori (sequence partly withheld): f1 bacteriophage origin of replication; arrow indicates direction of (+) strand synthesis
