[The description below was written by a language model from this plasmid's Addgene catalogue record and pLannotate feature annotations shown in this document.]
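Description:
pET27b-ecDHFR-N23PP is a bacterial expression plasmid built on the Novagen pET27b backbone for producing a mutant form of Escherichia coli dihydrofolate reductase (folA). The roughly 480 bp coding sequence was cloned between NdeI and BamHI sites and carries the N23PP change: asparagine 23 is replaced by proline and a second proline is inserted between residues 23 and 24 of the wild-type enzyme. The associated publication describes this variant as a "dynamic knockout" used to examine how conformational fluctuations influence the chemical step of catalysis.

Expression follows the standard pET arrangement. A T7 promoter with an adjacent lac operator and the T7 gene 10 ribosome binding site drives the folA open reading frame, and a T7 terminator closes the unit. The plasmid also encodes lacI under its own promoter, so transcription is repressed until relieved by IPTG in a host that supplies T7 RNA polymerase. Vector-derived HSV epitope and His-tag coding sequences are annotated downstream of the insert, but the record does not state whether they are fused in frame to DHFR or separated from it by a stop codon. Use of the NdeI site suggests the insert starts at the vector's initiation codon, and no leader sequence is annotated upstream of folA.

The plasmid is selected with kanamycin through the aph(3')-Ia gene. It replicates from a pBR322-type ColE1 origin accompanied by rop and the bom region, which fits its low-copy listing. An f1 origin is also present. Short tetracycline-resistance and AmpR promoter fragments are backbone remnants, not functional markers. The full sequenced record is 5,807 nt.
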