Addgene plasmid #110828: pET27b-ecDHFR-N23PP
Purpose: Bacterial expression of E.coli DHFR N23PP mutant
Depositing lab: Stephen Benkovic. Depositing organization: Pennsylvania State University. Publication: A dynamic knockout reveals that conformational fluctuations influence the chemical step of enzyme catalysis. Bhabha G, Lee J, Ekiert DC, Gam J, Wilson IA, Dyson HJ, Benkovic SJ, Wright PE. Science. 2011 Apr 8;332(6026):234-8. doi: 10.1126/science.1198542. PubMed 21474759.
Backbone
  Vector backbone: pET27b
  Backbone manufacturer: Novagen
  Backbone size w/o insert (bp): 5414
  Vector type: Bacterial Expression
Growth in bacteria
  Bacterial resistance: Kanamycin, 50 μg/mL
  Growth temperature: 37°C
  Growth strain: DH5alpha
  Copy number: Low Copy
Gene/Insert
  Gene/Insert name: ecDHFR (alt names: dihydrofolate reductase; folA)
  Species: E.coli
  Insert size (bp): 483
  Mutation: N23 mutated to P23; a proline residue inserted between residues 23 and 24 of wild-type ecDHFR
  Promoter: T7
  Cloning method: Restriction Enzyme; 5′ cloning site NdeI (unknown if destroyed); 3′ cloning site BamHI (unknown if destroyed)
  Sequencing primers: 5′ TAATACGACTCACTATAGGG
Terms and licenses: Academic/Nonprofit Terms; Industry Terms: Not Available to Industry
How to cite: pET27b-ecDHFR-N23PP was a gift from Stephen Benkovic (Addgene plasmid # 110828 ; http://n2t.net/addgene:110828 ; RRID:Addgene_110828)
