>Addgene plasmid #110828 | pET27b-ecDHFR-N23PP | depositor partial sequence | sequence record 208639 | T7 forward primer
GTTTAACTTTAAGAAGGAGATATACATATGATCAGTCTGATTGCGGCGCTAGCGGTAGATCGCGTTATCG
GCATGGAAAACGCCATGCCATGGCCGCCGCTGCCTGCCGATCTCGCCTGGTTTAAACGCAACACCTTAAA
TAAACCCGTGATTATGGGGCGCCATACCTGGGAATCAATCGGTAGGCCTTTGCCCGGCCGCAAAAATATT
ATCCTCAGCAGTCAACCCGGGACCGATGATCGGGTTACCTGGGTTAAATCGGTCGACGAAGCCATCGCGG
CGTGTGGTGACGTACCAGAAATCATGGTGATTGGCGGCGGACGCGTTTATGAACAGTTCTTGCCAAAAGC
GCAAAAACTGTATCTGACGCATATCGATGCAGAAGTGGAAGGCGACACCCATTTTCCGGATTACGAGCCG
GATGACTGGGAATCGGTATTCAGCGAATTCCACGATGCTGATGCGCAGAACTCGCATAGCTATTGTTTCG
AAATCCTCGAGCGTCGTTAAGGATCCGAATTCGAGCTCCGTCGACAAGCTTGCGGCCGCACTCGAGATCA
AACGGGCTAGCCAGCCAGAACTCGCCCCGGAAGACCCCGAGGATGTCGAGCACCACCACCACCACCACTG
AGATCCGGCT
